Addgene plasmid #163289: Q92NB8
Purpose: Inducible expression of UniProt identifier Q92NB8
Depositing lab: Martin Engqvist. Depositing organization: Chalmers University of Technology. Publication: Experimental and computational investigation of enzyme functional annotations uncovers misannotation in the EC 1.1.3.15 enzyme class. Rembeza E, Engqvist MKM. PLoS Comput Biol. 2021 Sep 23;17(9):e1009446. doi: 10.1371/journal.pcbi.1009446. eCollection 2021 Sep. PubMed 34555022.
Backbone
  Vector backbone: pET21a(+)
  Vector type: Bacterial Expression
Growth in bacteria
  Bacterial resistance: Ampicillin, 100 μg/mL
  Growth temperature: 37°C
  Growth strain: DH5alpha
  Copy number: High Copy
Gene/Insert
  Gene/Insert name: Q92NB8 (alt name: flavoprotein oxidoreductase)
  Species: Sinorhizobium meliloti
  Promoter: T7
  Tag / fusion protein: T7 (N terminal on backbone); 10xHis (C terminal on backbone)
  Cloning method: Unknown
  Sequencing primers: 5′ T7; 3′ T7-term
Terms and licenses: Academic/Nonprofit Terms; Industry Terms: Not Available to Industry
Depositor comments: Insert name is a UniProt identifier
How to cite: Q92NB8 was a gift from Martin Engqvist (Addgene plasmid # 163289 ; http://n2t.net/addgene:163289 ; RRID:Addgene_163289)
