[The description below was written by a language model from this plasmid's Addgene catalogue record and pLannotate feature annotations shown in this document.]
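Description:
Q92NB8 is a bacterial expression plasmid built on the pET21a(+) backbone for inducible production of a Sinorhizobium meliloti protein annotated as a flavoprotein oxidoreductase; the construct name is simply the UniProt identifier of the encoded protein. The sequenced record is 6,476 nt. Propagation in E. coli relies on a ColE1/pBR322-type origin, accompanied by the bom region and the rop gene inherited from pBR322, and selection is by ampicillin through the β-lactamase gene and its own promoter. The catalogue lists the plasmid as high copy, although rop normally moderates copy number. An f1 origin is also present, which permits single-stranded DNA production with helper phage. Short tetracycline-resistance fragments flanking the lacI region are non-functional backbone remnants.

The expression cassette follows the standard pET layout: a T7 promoter immediately followed by a lac operator, the T7 gene 10 ribosome binding site, the open reading frame, and a T7 terminator. The plasmid-borne lacI gene supplies repressor that keeps the promoter silent until IPTG is added, and transcription requires a host that provides T7 RNA polymerase. The automated annotation does not label the insert itself, but the unannotated interval between the ribosome binding site and the polyhistidine tag is where the coding sequence would lie. The catalogue lists an N-terminal T7 tag and a C-terminal 10xHis tag; the feature table detects the histidine tract (as a 9xHis fragment) for affinity purification but does not annotate a T7 tag. The cloning method is not recorded. The associated work concerned experimental testing of enzyme functional annotations in the EC 1.1.3.15 class, so the plasmid presumably served for recombinant production and characterisation of this protein.
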