Features (pLannotate 1.2.2; 18 found; start..end, strand, type, name):
      1..19      +  promoter       T7 promoter: promoter for bacteriophage T7 RNA polymerase
     20..44      +  protein_bind   lac operator: The lac repressor binds to the lac operator to inhibit transcription in E. coli. This inhibition can be relieved by adding lactose or isopropyl-β-D-thiogalactopyranoside (IPTG). lac repressor encoded by lacI
     59..81      +  RBS            RBS: efficient ribosome binding site from bacteriophage T7 gene 10 (Olins and Rangwala, 1989)
   1202..1225    +  CDS            9xHis (fragment): 9xHis affinity tag
   1235..1284    +  CDS            SET1 (fragment): solubility-enhancement tag derived from T7 phage gene 10B
   1292..1339    +  terminator     T7 terminator: transcription terminator for bacteriophage T7 RNA polymerase
   1376..1804    +  rep_origin     f1 ori (sequence partly withheld): f1 bacteriophage origin of replication; arrow indicates direction of (+) strand synthesis
   1857..1961    +  promoter       AmpR promoter: bla
   1962..2822    +  CDS            AmpR: β-lactamase; bla; confers resistance to ampicillin, carbenicillin, and related antibiotics
   2993..3581    +  rep_origin     ori: high-copy-number ColE1/pMB1/pBR322/pUC origin of replication
   3767..3906    -  misc_feature   bom: basis of mobility region from pBR322
   4008..4199    -  CDS            rop: Rop protein, which maintains plasmids at low copy number; rop
   4216..4596    +  CDS            YPB1_ECOLX: Protein predicted: Swiss-Prot protein existence level 4. From Escherichia coli.
   4668..4959    -  CDS            TcR (fragment): tetracycline efflux protein; tet; confers resistance to tetracycline
   4974..4995    -  protein_bind   CAP binding site: CAP binding activates transcription in the presence of cAMP. E. coli catabolite activator protein
   5008..6090    -  CDS            lacI: lac repressor; lacI; The lac repressor binds to the lac operator to inhibit transcription in E. coli. This inhibition can be relieved by adding lactose or isopropyl-β-D-thiogalactopyranoside (IPTG).
   6091..6168    -  promoter       lacI promoter: lacI
   6176..6455    -  CDS            TcR (fragment): tetracycline efflux protein; tet; confers resistance to tetracycline
>Addgene plasmid #163289 | Q92NB8 | addgene full sequence | sequence record 354298 | Addgene NGS Result
TAATACGACTCACTATAGGGGAATTGTGAGCGGATAACAATTCCCCTCTAGAAATAATTTTGTTTAACTT
TAAGAAGGAGATATACATATGAGTAAAGGAGAAGAAGCCACATGTCCGCCCCACCTGGGAGACTTCGAGT
CTTTGCAAGAAATTATCCAGAAAGCGCAAGGGGCCTTACCGAAAGAAAAGTGGGACAGCTTGGTAGGTGG
GGCCGAAACAGAGACGACGTTAAAACGTAATCGTTTAGCCATTGACTCAATTGCGTTCAAGCCTCGCGTT
CTGCGTAACGTGAGCGTGGTGGATCTGTCGATTGAGCATTTTGGTCGTCGCTTACGTCTGCCGATCTTTC
TCGCGCCCACAGGCCCATTAAATTTATTTGGTCCGGGCGGTGGCGCAGCTGTGGCAAGTGGGGCGCAGGT
ATTTGGAGTTGCCCACATGCTGAGTAGCGGTTGTACCCCGCTGGAGAGCGTAGCCGAAGCTGCCCCGTCC
GCTCTGCGTATGGCACAGTTGTACGTGCGCGGCGATGACGCGTCTGTACACAAGTATGTGGGGCGTGCCT
TGGCTTCCGGGTGCGCAGCTATTTGTCTGACCGTGGATTCGGCTGTACTGGCACGTCGTGATCGCGATAT
TGCAAATCGCCACCGTACAGCCGGCTTAGGCAAGTGGCCGGGTCAAGCGTATCAAGCGGGGCTGGATTGG
CGTACGGTTAAGCTCATCAAAGATTCTTATGATATTCCGTTAGTGTTGAAAGGTATTGCAACCGTAGAGG
ATGCGCGTATTGCGGTGGACCACGGTGTAGACTGGATCTATGTGTCGAATCATGGCGGCCGCCAACTTGA
TCATGGTCGCGGTACCATGGATGTTCTGCCCGAAATCATCGATGCCGTTGGCGGCCAGGCGAAAGTAATG
GTTGATGGTGGCTTCTGTCGTGGCACGGATATCATTAAAGCGCTGGCGATTGGTGCGAATCTGGTTGGTC
TCGGTCGCATGCAATGTTACGCATTAGCTGCAGGCGGCGAAGCAGCCATCATCCGCATGCTGGAATTAAT
CGAAGATGAGATGCTTCGCTCCATGGCATTACTTGGCGTTCCAACAATCGGCGACCTGGATCGCTCCTAC
CTGTACCCCGCAGTTCCGGTTACGATCCCAAGTGCGTTATCTGCGTTTCCGTTAATCAACGCGGCCGCAC
TCGAGCATCATCACCATCACCACCACCACCACCACTGAGATCCGGCTGCTAACAAAGCCCGAAAGGAAGC
TGAGTTGGCTGCTGCCACCGCTGAGCAATAACTAGCATAACCCCTTGGGGCCTCTAAACGGGTCTTGAGG
GGTTTTTTGCTGAAAGGAGGAACTATATCCGGATTGGCGAATGGG
[124 nt withheld, positions 1376-1499]
C
[91 nt withheld, positions 1501-1591]
A
[49 nt withheld, positions 1593-1641]
CCTTTGACGTTGGAGTCCACGTTCTTT
[37 nt withheld, positions 1669-1705]
ACCCTATCTCGGTCTATTCTTTTGATTTATAAGGGATTTTGCCGATTTCGGCCTATTGGTTAAAAAATGA
GCTGATTTAACAAAAATTTAACGCGAATTTTAACAAAATATTAACGCTTACAATTTAGGTGGCACTTTTC
GGGGAAATGTGCGCGGAACCCCTATTTGTTTATTTTTCTAAATACATTCAAATATGTATCCGCTCATGAG
ACAATAACCCTGATAAATGCTTCAATAATATTGAAAAAGGAAGAGTATGAGTATTCAACATTTCCGTGTC
GCCCTTATTCCCTTTTTTGCGGCATTTTGCCTTCCTGTTTTTGCTCACCCAGAAACGCTGGTGAAAGTAA
AAGATGCTGAAGATCAGTTGGGTGCACGAGTGGGTTACATCGAACTGGATCTCAACAGCGGTAAGATCCT
TGAGAGTTTTCGCCCCGAAGAACGTTTTCCAATGATGAGCACTTTTAAAGTTCTGCTATGTGGCGCGGTA
TTATCCCGTATTGACGCCGGGCAAGAGCAACTCGGTCGCCGCATACACTATTCTCAGAATGACTTGGTTG
AGTACTCACCAGTCACAGAAAAGCATCTTACGGATGGCATGACAGTAAGAGAATTATGCAGTGCTGCCAT
AACCATGAGTGATAACACTGCGGCCAACTTACTTCTGACAACGATCGGAGGACCGAAGGAGCTAACCGCT
TTTTTGCACAACATGGGGGATCATGTAACTCGCCTTGATCGTTGGGAACCGGAGCTGAATGAAGCCATAC
CAAACGACGAGCGTGACACCACGATGCCTGCAGCAATGGCAACAACGTTGCGCAAACTATTAACTGGCGA
ACTACTTACTCTAGCTTCCCGGCAACAATTAATAGACTGGATGGAGGCGGATAAAGTTGCAGGACCACTT
CTGCGCTCGGCCCTTCCGGCTGGCTGGTTTATTGCTGATAAATCTGGAGCCGGTGAGCGTGGGTCTCGCG
GTATCATTGCAGCACTGGGGCCAGATGGTAAGCCCTCCCGTATCGTAGTTATCTACACGACGGGGAGTCA
GGCAACTATGGATGAACGAAATAGACAGATCGCTGAGATAGGTGCCTCACTGATTAAGCATTGGTAACTG
TCAGACCAAGTTTACTCATATATACTTTAGATTGATTTAAAACTTCATTTTTAATTTAAAAGGATCTAGG
TGAAGATCCTTTTTGATAATCTCATGACCAAAATCCCTTAACGTGAGTTTTCGTTCCACTGAGCGTCAGA
CCCCGTAGAAAAGATCAAAGGATCTTCTTGAGATCCTTTTTTTCTGCGCGTAATCTGCTGCTTGCAAACA
AAAAAACCACCGCTACCAGCGGTGGTTTGTTTGCCGGATCAAGAGCTACCAACTCTTTTTCCGAAGGTAA
CTGGCTTCAGCAGAGCGCAGATACCAAATACTGTCCTTCTAGTGTAGCCGTAGTTAGGCCACCACTTCAA
GAACTCTGTAGCACCGCCTACATACCTCGCTCTGCTAATCCTGTTACCAGTGGCTGCTGCCAGTGGCGAT
AAGTCGTGTCTTACCGGGTTGGACTCAAGACGATAGTTACCGGATAAGGCGCAGCGGTCGGGCTGAACGG
GGGGTTCGTGCACACAGCCCAGCTTGGAGCGAACGACCTACACCGAACTGAGATACCTACAGCGTGAGCT
ATGAGAAAGCGCCACGCTTCCCGAAGGGAGAAAGGCGGACAGGTATCCGGTAAGCGGCAGGGTCGGAACA
GGAGAGCGCACGAGGGAGCTTCCAGGGGGAAACGCCTGGTATCTTTATAGTCCTGTCGGGTTTCGCCACC
TCTGACTTGAGCGTCGATTTTTGTGATGCTCGTCAGGGGGGCGGAGCCTATGGAAAAACGCCAGCAACGC
GGCCTTTTTACGGTTCCTGGCCTTTTGCTGGCCTTTTGCTCACATGTTCTTTCCTGCGTTATCCCCTGAT
TCTGTGGATAACCGTATTACCGCCTTTGAGTGAGCTGATACCGCTCGCCGCAGCCGAACGACCGAGCGCA
GCGAGTCAGTGAGCGAGGAAGCGGAAGAGCGCCTGATGCGGTATTTTCTCCTTACGCATCTGTGCGGTAT
TTCACACCGCAATGGTGCACTCTCAGTACAATCTGCTCTGATGCCGCATAGTTAAGCCAGTATACACTCC
GCTATCGCTACGTGACTGGGTCATGGCTGCGCCCCGACACCCGCCAACACCCGCTGACGCGCCCTGACGG
GCTTGTCTGCTCCCGGCATCCGCTTACAGACAAGCTGTGACCGTCTCCGGGAGCTGCATGTGTCAGAGGT
TTTCACCGTCATCACCGAAACGCGCGAGGCAGCTGCGGTAAAGCTCATCAGCGTGGTCGTGAAGCGATTC
ACAGATGTCTGCCTGTTCATCCGCGTCCAGCTCGTTGAGTTTCTCCAGAAGCGTTAATGTCTGGCTTCTG
ATAAAGCGGGCCATGTTAAGGGCGGTTTTTTCCTGTTTGGTCACTGATGCCTCCGTGTAAGGGGGATTTC
TGTTCATGGGGGTAATGATACCGATGAAACGAGAGAGGATGCTCACGATACGGGTTACTGATGATGAACA
TGCCCGGTTACTGGAACGTTGTGAGGGTAAACAACTGGCGGTATGGATGCGGCGGGACCAGAGAAAAATC
ACTCAGGGTCAATGCCAGCGCTTCGTTAATACAGATGTAGGTGTTCCACAGGGTAGCCAGCAGCATCCTG
CGATGCAGATCCGGAACATAATGGTGCAGGGCGCTGACTTCCGCGTTTCCAGACTTTACGAAACACGGAA
ACCGAAGACCATTCATGTTGTTGCTCAGGTCGCAGACGTTTTGCAGCAGCAGTCGCTTCACGTTCGCTCG
CGTATCGGTGATTCATTCTGCTAACCAGTAAGGCAACCCCGCCAGCCTAGCCGGGTCCTCAACGACAGGA
GCACGATCATGCGCACCCGTGGGGCCGCCATGCCGGCGATAATGGCCTGCTTCTCGCCGAAACGTTTGGT
GGCGGGACCAGTGACGAAGGCTTGAGCGAGGGCGTGCAAGATTCCGAATACCGCAAGCGACAGGCCGATC
ATCGTCGCGCTCCAGCGAAAGCGGTCCTCGCCGAAAATGACCCAGAGCGCTGCCGGCACCTGTCCTACGA
GTTGCATGATAAAGAAGACAGTCATAAGTGCGGCGACGATAGTCATGCCCCGCGCCCACCGGAAGGAGCT
GACTGGGTTGAAGGCTCTCAAGGGCATCGGTCGAGATCCCGGTGCCTAATGAGTGAGCTAACTTACATTA
ATTGCGTTGCGCTCACTGCCCGCTTTCCAGTCGGGAAACCTGTCGTGCCAGCTGCATTAATGAATCGGCC
AACGCGCGGGGAGAGGCGGTTTGCGTATTGGGCGCCAGGGTGGTTTTTCTTTTCACCAGTGAGACGGGCA
ACAGCTGATTGCCCTTCACCGCCTGGCCCTGAGAGAGTTGCAGCAAGCGGTCCACGCTGGTTTGCCCCAG
CAGGCGAAAATCCTGTTTGATGGTGGTTAACGGCGGGATATAACATGAGCTGTCTTCGGTATCGTCGTAT
CCCACTACCGAGATATCCGCACCAACGCGCAGCCCGGACTCGGTAATGGCGCGCATTGCGCCCAGCGCCA
TCTGATCGTTGGCAACCAGCATCGCAGTGGGAACGATGCCCTCATTCAGCATTTGCATGGTTTGTTGAAA
ACCGGACATGGCACTCCAGTCGCCTTCCCGTTCCGCTATCGGCTGAATTTGATTGCGAGTGAGATATTTA
TGCCAGCCAGCCAGACGCAGACGCGCCGAGACAGAACTTAATGGGCCCGCTAACAGCGCGATTTGCTGGT
GACCCAATGCGACCAGATGCTCCACGCCCAGTCGCGTACCGTCTTCATGGGAGAAAATAATACTGTTGAT
GGGTGTCTGGTCAGAGACATCAAGAAATAACGCCGGAACATTAGTGCAGGCAGCTTCCACAGCAATGGCA
TCCTGGTCATCCAGCGGATAGTTAATGATCAGCCCACTGACGCGTTGCGCGAGAAGATTGTGCACCGCCG
CTTTACAGGCTTCGACGCCGCTTCGTTCTACCATCGACACCACCACGCTGGCACCCAGTTGATCGGCGCG
AGATTTAATCGCCGCGACAATTTGCGACGGCGCGTGCAGGGCCAGACTGGAGGTGGCAACGCCAATCAGC
AACGACTGTTTGCCCGCCAGTTGTTGTGCCACGCGGTTGGGAATGTAATTCAGCTCCGCCATCGCCGCTT
CCACTTTTTCCCGCGTTTTCGCAGAAACGTGGCTGGCCTGGTTCACCACGCGGGAAACGGTCTGATAAGA
GACACCGGCATACTCTGCGACATCGTATAACGTTACTGGTTTCACATTCACCACCCTGAATTGACTCTCT
TCCGGGCGCTATCATGCCATACCGCGAAAGGTTTTGCGCCATTCGATGGTGTCCGGGATCTCGACGCTCT
CCCTTATGCGACTCCTGCATTAGGAAGCAGCCCAGTAGTAGGTTGAGGCCGTTGAGCACCGCCGCCGCAA
GGAATGGTGCATGCAAGGAGATGGCGCCCAACAGTCCCCCGGCCACGGGGCCTGCCACCATACCCACGCC
GAAACAAGCGCTCATGAGCCCGAAGTGGCGAGCCCGATCTTCCCCATCGGTGATGTCGGCGATATAGGCG
CCAGCAACCGCACCTGTGGCGCCGGTGATGCCGGCCACGATGCGTCCGGCGTAGAGGATCGAGATCTCGA
TCCCGCGAAAT
