>Addgene plasmid #163289 | Q92NB8 | depositor partial sequence | sequence record 316452 | insert gene sequence
ATGAGTAAAGGAGAAGAAGCCACATGTCCGCCCCACCTGGGAGACTTCGAGTCTTTGCAAGAAATTATCC
AGAAAGCGCAAGGGGCCTTACCGAAAGAAAAGTGGGACAGCTTGGTAGGTGGGGCCGAAACAGAGACGAC
GTTAAAACGTAATCGTTTAGCCATTGACTCAATTGCGTTCAAGCCTCGCGTTCTGCGTAACGTGAGCGTG
GTGGATCTGTCGATTGAGCATTTTGGTCGTCGCTTACGTCTGCCGATCTTTCTCGCGCCCACAGGCCCAT
TAAATTTATTTGGTCCGGGCGGTGGCGCAGCTGTGGCAAGTGGGGCGCAGGTATTTGGAGTTGCCCACAT
GCTGAGTAGCGGTTGTACCCCGCTGGAGAGCGTAGCCGAAGCTGCCCCGTCCGCTCTGCGTATGGCACAG
TTGTACGTGCGCGGCGATGACGCGTCTGTACACAAGTATGTGGGGCGTGCCTTGGCTTCCGGGTGCGCAG
CTATTTGTCTGACCGTGGATTCGGCTGTACTGGCACGTCGTGATCGCGATATTGCAAATCGCCACCGTAC
AGCCGGCTTAGGCAAGTGGCCGGGTCAAGCGTATCAAGCGGGGCTGGATTGGCGTACGGTTAAGCTCATC
AAAGATTCTTATGATATTCCGTTAGTGTTGAAAGGTATTGCAACCGTAGAGGATGCGCGTATTGCGGTGG
ACCACGGTGTAGACTGGATCTATGTGTCGAATCATGGCGGCCGCCAACTTGATCATGGTCGCGGTACCAT
GGATGTTCTGCCCGAAATCATCGATGCCGTTGGCGGCCAGGCGAAAGTAATGGTTGATGGTGGCTTCTGT
CGTGGCACGGATATCATTAAAGCGCTGGCGATTGGTGCGAATCTGGTTGGTCTCGGTCGCATGCAATGTT
ACGCATTAGCTGCAGGCGGCGAAGCAGCCATCATCCGCATGCTGGAATTAATCGAAGATGAGATGCTTCG
CTCCATGGCATTACTTGGCGTTCCAACAATCGGCGACCTGGATCGCTCCTACCTGTACCCCGCAGTTCCG
GTTACGATCCCAAGTGCGTTATCTGCGTTTCCGTTAATCAACGCGGCCGCACTCGAGCATCATCACCAT
